>Addgene plasmid #85525 | pLPT107 | addgene full sequence | sequence record 170987 | Addgene NGS Result
ATGAGTAAAGGAGAAGAACTTTTCACTGGAGTTGTCCCAATTCTTGTTGAATTAGATGGTGATGTTAATG
GGCACAAATTTTCTGTCAGTGGAGAGGGTGAAGGTGATGCAACATACGGAAAACTTACCCTTAAATTTAT
TTGCACTACTGGAAAACTACCTGTTCCATGGCCAACACTTGTCACTACTCTCACTTGGGGTGTTCAATGC
TTTGCAAGATACCCAGATCATATGAAACAGCATGACTTTTTCAAGAGTGCCATGCCCGAAGGTTATGTAC
AGGAAAGAACTATATTTTTCAAAGATGACGGGAACTACAAGACACGTGCTGAAGTCAAGTTTGAAGGTGA
TACCCTTGTTAATAGAATCGAGTTAAAAGGTATTGATTTTAAAGAAGATGGAAACATTCTTGGACACAAA
TTGGAATACAACTACATCTCAGACAATGTATACATCACGGCAGACAAACAAAAGAATGGAATCAAAGCTA
ACTTCAAAATTAGACACAACATTGAAGATGGAGGCGTTCAACTAGCAGACCATTATCAACAAAATACTCC
AATTGGCGATGGCCCTGTCCTTTTACCAGACAACCATTACCTGTCCACACAATCTAAGCTTTCGAAAGAT
CCCAACGAAAAGAGAGACCACATGGTCCTTCTTGAGTTTGTAACAGCTGCTGGGATTACACATGGCATGG
ATGAACTATACAAATAAGCTTAATTAGCTGAGTCTAGAGGCATCAAATAAAACGAAAGGCTCAGTCGAAA
GACTGGGCCTTTCGTTTTATCTGTTGTTTGTCGGTGAACGCTCTCCTGAGTAGGACAAATCCGCCGCCCT
AGACCCGGGGTGTAGGCTGGGCTGCGGCGAGCGGTATCAGCTCACTCAAAGGCGGTAATACGGTTATCCA
CAGAATCAGGGGATAACGCAGGAAAGAGACGTCAGGTGGCACTTTTCGGGGAAATGTGCGCGGAACCCCT
ATTTGTTTATTTTTCTAAATACATTCAAATATGTATCCGCTCATGAGACAATAACCCTGATAAATGCTTC
AATAATATTGAAAAAGGAAGAGTATGAGTATTCAACATTTCCGTGTCGCCCTTATTCCCTTTTTTGCGGC
ATTTTGCCTTCCTGTTTTTGCTCACCCAGAAACGCTGGTGAAAGTAAAAGATGCTGAAGATCAGTTGGGT
GCACGAGTGGGTTACATCGAACTGGATCTCAACAGCGGTAAGATCCTTGAGAGTTTTCGCCCCGAAGAAC
GTTTTCCAATGATGAGCACTTTTAAAGTTCTGCTATGTGGCGCGGTATTATCCCGTATTGACGCCGGGCA
AGAGCAACTCGGTCGCCGCATACACTATTCTCAGAATGACTTGGTTGAGTACTCACCAGTCACAGAAAAG
CATCTTACGGATGGCATGACAGTAAGAGAATTATGCAGTGCTGCCATAACCATGAGTGATAACACTGCGG
CCAACTTACTTCTGACAACGATCGGAGGACCGAAGGAGCTAACCGCTTTTTTGCACAACATGGGGGATCA
TGTAACTCGCCTTGATCGTTGGGAACCGGAGCTGAATGAAGCCATACCAAACGACGAGCGTGACACCACG
ATGCCTGTAGCAATGGCAACAACGTTGCGCAAACTATTAACTGGCGAACTACTTACTCTAGCTTCCCGGC
AACAATTAATAGACTGGATGGAGGCGGATAAAGTTGCAGGACCACTTCTGCGCTCGGCCCTTCCGGCTGG
CTGGTTTATTGCTGATAAATCTGGAGCCGGTGAGCGTGGGTCTCGCGGTATCATTGCAGCACTGGGGCCA
GATGGTAAGCCCTCCCGTATCGTAGTTATCTACACGACGGGGAGTCAGGCAACTATGGATGAACGAAATA
GACAGATCGCTGAGATAGGTGCCTCACTGATTAAGCATTGGTAACTGTCAGACCAAGTTTACGAGCTCGC
TTGGACTCCTGTTGATAGATCCAGTAATGACCTCAGAACTCCATCTGGATTTGTTCAGAACGCTCGGTTG
CCGCCGGGCGTTTTTTATTGGTGAGAATCCAAGCACTAGGGACAGTAAGACGGGTAAGCCTGTTGATGAT
ACCGCTGCCTTACTGGGTGCATTAGCCAGTCTGAATGACCTGTCACGGGATAATCCGAAGTGGTCAGACT
GGAAAATCAGAGGGCAGGAACTGCTGAACAGCAAAAAGTCAGATAGCACCACATAGCAGACCCGCCATAA
AACGCCCTGAGAAGCCCGTGACGGGCTTTTCTTGTATTATGGGTAGTTTCCTTGCATGAATCCATAAAAG
GCGCCTGTAGTGCCATTTACCCCCATTCACTGCCAGAGCCGTGAGCGCAGCGAACTGAATGTCACGAAAA
AGACAGCGACTCAGGTGCCTGATGGTCGGAGACAAAAGGAATATTCAGCGATTTGCCCGAGCTTGCGAGG
GTGCTACTTAAGCCTTTAGGGTTTTAAGGTCTGTTTTGTAGAGGAGCAAACAGCGTTTGCGACATCCTTT
TGTAATACTGCGGAACTGACTAAAGTAGTGAGTTATACACAGGGCTGGGATCTATTCTTTTTATCTTTTT
TTATTCTTTCTTTATTCTATAAATTATAACCACTTGAATATAAACAAAAAAAACACACAAAGGTCTAGCG
GAATTTACAGAGGGTCTAGCAGAATTTACAAGTTTTCCAGCAAAGGTCTAGCAGAATTTACAGATACCCA
CAACTCAAAGGAAAAGGACTAGTAATTATCATTGACTAGCCCATCTCAATTGGTATAGTGATTAAAATCA
CCTAGACCAATTGAGATGTATGTCTGAATTAGTTGTTTTCAAAGCAAATGAACTAGCGATTAGTCGCTAT
GACTTAACGGAGCATGAAACCAAGCTAATTTTATGCTGTGTGGCACTACTCAACCCCACGATTGAAAACC
CTACAAGGAAAGAACGGACGGTATCGTTCACTTATAACCAATACGCTCAGATGATGAACATCAGTAGGGA
AAATGCTTATGGTGTATTAGCTAAAGCAACCAGAGAGCTGATGACGAGAACTGTGGAAATCAGGAATCCT
TTGGTTAAAGGCTTTGAGATTTTCCAGTGGACAAACTATGCCAAGTTCTCAAGCGAAAAATTAGAATTAG
TTTTTAGTGAAGAGATATTGCCTTATCTTTTCCAGTTAAAAAAATTCATAAAATATAATCTGGAACATGT
TAAGTCTTTTGAAAACAAATACTCTATGAGGATTTATGAGTGGTTATTAAAAGAACTAACACAAAAGAAA
ACTCACAAGGCAAATATAGAGATTAGCCTTGATGAATTTAAGTTCATGTTAATGCTTGAAAATAACTACC
ATGAGTTTAAAAGGCTTAACCAATGGGTTTTGAAACCAATAAGTAAAGATTTAAACACTTACAGCAATAT
GAAATTGGTGGTTGATAAGCGAGGCCGCCCGACTGATACGTTGATTTTCCAAGTTGAACTAGATAGACAA
ATGGATCTCGTAACCGAACTTGAGAACAACCAGATAAAAATGAATGGTGACAAAATACCAACAACCATTA
CATCAGATTCCTACCTACATAACGGACTAAGAAAAACACTACACGATGCTTTAACTGCAAAAATTCAGCT
CACCAGTTTTGAGGCAAAATTTTTGAGTGACATGCAAAGTAAGTATGATCTCAATGGTTCGTTCTCATGG
CTCACGCAAAAACAACGAACCACACTAGAGAACATACTGGCTAAATACGGAAGGATCTGAGGTTCTTATG
GCTCTTGTATCTATCAGTGAAGCATCAAGACTAACAAACAAAAGTAGAACAACTGTTCACCGTTACATAT
CAAAGGGAAAACTGTCCATATGCACAGATGAAAACGGTGTAAAAAAGATAGATACATCAGAGCTTTTACG
AGTTTTTGGTGCATTCAAAGCTGTTCACCATGAACAGATCGACAATGTAACAGATGAACAGCATGTAACA
CCTAATAGAACAGGTGAAACCAGTAAAACAAAGCAACTAGAACATGAAATTGAACACCTGAGACAACTTG
TTACAGCTCAACAGTCACACATAGACAGCCTGAAACAGGCGATGCTGCTTATCGAATCAAAGCTGCCGAC
AACACGGGAGCCAGTGACGCCTCCCGTGGGGAAAAAATCATGGCAATTCTGGAAGAAATAGCGCTTTCAG
CCGGCAAACCGGCTGAAGCCGGATCTGCGATTCTGATAACAAACTAGCAACACCAGAACAGCCCGTTTGC
GGGCAGCAAAACCCGTACCCTAGGTCTAGGGCGGCGGATTTGTCCTACTCAGGAGAGCGTTCACCGACAA
ACAACAGATAAAACGAAAGGCCCAGTCTTTCGACTGAGCCTTTCGTTTTATTTGATGCCTCTAGCACGCG
TACCATGGGATCCTCTAGATCAAGCTGCTAAAGCGTAGTTTTCGTCGTTTGCTGCGCCAAACGTCTCTTC
AGGCCACTGACTAGCGATAACTTTCCCCACAACGGAACAACTCTCATTGCATGGGATCATTGGGTACTGT
GGGTTTAGTGGTTGTAAAAACACCTGACCGCTATCCCTGATCAGTTTCTTGAAGGTAAACTCATCACCCC
CAAGTCTGGCTATGCAGAAATCACCTGGCTCAACAGCCTGCTCAGGGTCAACGAGAATTAACATTCCGTC
AGGAAAGCTTGGCTTGGAGCCTGTTGGTGCGGTCATGGAATTACCTTCAACCTCAAGCCAGAATGCAGAA
TCACTGGCTTTTTTGGTTGTGCTTACCCATCTCTCCGCATCACCTTTGGTAAAGGTTCTAAGCTCAGGTG
AGAACATCCCTGCCTGAACATGAGAAAAAACAGGGTACTCATACTCACTTCTAAGTGACGGCTGCAT
[261 nt withheld, positions 4898-5158]
TTTCTTTTTTGTGCTCATGGTACCTTTCTCCTCTTTAATGAATTCGGTCAGTGCGTCCTGCTGATGTGCT
CAGTATCTCTATCACTGATAGGGATGTCAATCTCTATCACTGATAGGGACTCGACCTGCAGCTAGGTCTA
GGGCGGCGGATTTGTCCTACTCAGGAGAGCGTTCACCGACAAACAACAGATAAAACGAAAGGCCCAGTCT
TTCGACTGAGCCTTTCGTTTTATTTGATGCCTCTAGACTCAGCTAATTAAGCTTTTAAGCTGCTAAAGCG
TAGTTTTCGTCGTTTGCTGCCTGCCCGCTTTCCAGTCGGGAAACCTGTCGTGCCAGCTGCATTAATGAAT
CGGCCAACGCGCGGGGAGAGGCGGTTTGCGTATTGGGCGCCAGGGTGGTTTTTCTTTTCACCAGTGAGAC
GGGCAACAGCTGATTGCCCTTCACCGCCTGGCCCTGAGAGAGTTGCAGCAAGCGGTCCACGCTGGTTTGC
CCCAGCAGGCGAAAATCCTGTTTGATGGTGGTTAACGGCGGGATATAACATGAGCTGTCTTCGGTATCGT
CGTATCCCACTACCGAGATATCCGCACCAACGCGCAGCCCGGACTCGGTAATGGCGCGCATTGCGCCCAG
CGCCATCTGATCGTTGGCAACCAGCATCGCAGTGGGAACGATGCCCTCATTCAGCATTTGCATGGTTTGT
TGAAAACCGGACATGGCACTCCAGTCGCCTTCCCGTTCCGCTATCGGCTGAATTTGATTGCGAGTGAGAT
ATTTATGCCAGCCAGCCAGACGCAGACGCGCCGAGACAGAACTTAATGGGCCCGCTAACAGCGCGATTTG
CTGGTGACCCAATGCGACCAGATGCTCCACGCCCAGTCGCGTACCGTCTTCATGGGAGAAAATAATACTG
TTGATGGGTGTCTGGTCAGAGACATCAAGAAATAACGCCGGAACATTAGTGCAGGCAGCTTCCACAGCAA
TGGCATCCTGGTCATCCAGCGGATAGTTAATGATCAGCCCACTGACGCGTTGCGCGAGAAGATTGTGCAC
CGCCGCTTTACAGGCTTCGACGCCGCTTCGTTCTACCATCGACACCACCACGCTGGCACCCAGTTGATCG
GCGCGAGATTTAATCGCCGCGACAATTTGCGACGGCGCGTGCAGGGCCAGACTGGAGGTGGCAACGCCAA
TCAGCAACGACTGTTTGCCCGCCAGTTGTTGTGCCACGCGGTTGGGAATGTAATTCAGCTCCGCCATCGC
CGCTTCCACTTTTTCCCGCGTTTTCGCAGAAACGTGGCTGGCCTGGTTCACCACGCGGGAAACGGTCTGA
TAAGAGACACCGGCATACTCTGCGACATCGTATAACGTTACTGGTTTCACATTCACCATATGGTACCTTT
CTCCTCTTTAATGAATTCTAGTACATGCAACCATTATCACCGCCAGAGGTAAAATAGTCAACACGCACGG
TGTTAGATATTTATCCTCGACCTGCAGCTAGGTCTAGGGCGGCGGATTTGTCCTACTCAGGAGAGCGTTC
ACCGACAAACAACAGATAAAACGAAAGGCCCAGTCTTTCGACTGAGCCTTTCGTTTTATTTGATGCCTCT
AGATTAAGCTGCTAAAGCGTAGTTTTCGTCGTTTGCTGCAGACCCACTTTCACATTTAAGTTGTTTTTCT
AATCCGCATATGATCAATTCAAGGCCGAATAAGAAGGCTGGCTCTGCACCTTGGTGATCAAATAATTCGA
TAGCTTGTCGTAATAATGGCGGCATACTATCAGTAGTAGGTGTTTCCCTTTCTTCTTTAGCGACTTGATG
CTCTTGATCTTCCAATACGCAACCTAAAGTAAAATGCCCCACAGCGCTGAGTGCATATAATGCATTCTCT
AGTGAAAAACCTTGTTGGCATAAAAAGGCTAATTGATTTTCTAGAGTTTCATACTGTTTTTCTGTAGGCC
GTGTACCTAAATGTACTTTTGCTCCATCGCGATGACTTAGTAAAGCACATCTAAAACTTTTAGCGTTATT
ACGTAAAAAATCTTGCCAGCTTTCCCCTTCTAAAGGGCAAAAGTGAGTATGGTGCCTATCTAACATCTCA
ATGGCTAAGGCGTCGAGCAAAGCCCGCTTATTTTTTACATGCCAATACAATGTAGGCTGCTCTACACCTA
GCTTCTGGGCGAGTTTACGGGTTGTTAAACCTTCGATTCCGACCTCATTAAGCAGCTCTAATGCGCTGTT
AATCACTTTACTTTTATCTAATCTGGACATGGTACCTTTCTCCTCTTTAATGAATTCGGTCAGTGCGTCC
TGCTGATGTGCTCAGTATCTTGTTATCCGCTCACAATGTCAATTGTTATCCGCTCACAATTCTCGAGGTG
AAGACGAAAGGGCCTCGTGATACGCCTATTTTTATAGGTTAATGTCATGATAATAATGGTTTCTTAGACG
TACTCGAGCACGAGGCCCTTTCGTCTTCACCTCGAGTCCCTATCAGTGATAGAGATTGACATCCCTATCA
GTGATAGAGATACTGAGCACATCAGCAGGACGCACTGACCGAATTCATTAAAGAGGAGAAAGGTACCGCA
TGAGTAAAGGAGAAGAACTTTTCACTGGAGTTGTCCCAATTCTTGTTGAATTAGATGGTGATGTTAATGG
GCACAAATTTTCTGTCAGTGGAGAGGGTGAAGGTGATGCAACATACGGAAAACTTACCCTTAAATTGATT
TGCACTACTGGAAAACTACCTGTTCCATGGCCAACACTTGTCACTACTTTGGGTTATGGTGTTCAATGCT
TTGCGAGATACCCAGATCATATGAAACAGCATGACTTTTTCAAGAGTGCCATGCCCGAAGGTTATGTACA
GGAAAGAACTATATTTTTCAAAGATGACGGGAACTACAAGACACGTGCTGAAGTCAAGTTTGAAGGTGAT
ACCCTTGTTAATAGAATCGAGTTAAAAGGTATTGATTTTAAAGAAGATGGAAACATTCTTGGACACAAAT
TGGAATACAACTATAACTCACACAATGTATACATCACGGCAGACAAACAAAAGAATGGAATCAAAGCGAA
CTTCAAAATTAGACACAACATTGAAGATGGAGGTGTTCAACTAGCAGACCATTATCAACAAAATACTCCA
ATTGGCGATGGCCCTGTCCTTTTACCAGACAACCATTACCTGTCCTACCAATCTAAGCTTTCGAAAGATC
CCAACGAAAAGAGAGACCACATGGTCCTTCTTGAGTTTGTAACAGCTGCTGGGATTACACATGGCATGGA
TGAACTATACAAATAAGCTTGATATCGAATTCCTGCAGCCCGGGGGATCCCATTGTACGCGTGCTAGAGG
CATCAAATAAAACGAAAGGCTCAGTCGAAAGACTGGGCCTTTCGTTTTATCTGTTGTTTGTCGGTGAACG
CTCTCCTGAGTAGGACAAATCCGCCGCCCTAGACCTATGTAAAACGACGGCCAGTGAATTCGAGCTCGCG
AAAAAACCCCGCCGAAGCGGGGTTTTTTGCGTGATATCGAATTCCTGCAGCCCGGGGGATCCCCTAGACT
CTGTGCCCCAGTTTGCTAGGGAGGTCGCAGTATCTGGCCACAGCCACCTCGTGCTGCTCGACGTAGGTCT
CTTTGTCGGCCTCCTTGATTCTTTCCAGTCTTCTGTCCACATAGTAGACGCCGGGCATCTTGAGGTTCTT
AGCGGGTTTCTTGGATCTGTATGTGGTCTTCAAGTTGCAGATCAGGTGGCCCCCGCCCACGAGCTTCAGG
GCCATGTCGGCTCTGCCTTCCAGGCCGCCGTCAGCGGGGTACAGGGTCTCGGTGGAGGCCTCCCAGCCGA
GTGTTTTCTTCTGCATCACAGGGCCGTTGGATGGGAAGTTCACCCCTCTGATCTTGACGTTGTAGATGAG
GCAGCCGTCCTGGAGGCTGGTGTCCTGGGTAGCGGTCAGCACGCCCCCGTCTTCGTATGTGGTGACTCTC
TCCCATGTGAAGCCCTCAGGGAAGGACTGCTTAAAGAAGTCGGGGATGCCCTGGGTGTGGTTGATGAAGG
TTTTGCTGCCGTACATGAAGCTGGTAGCCAGGATGTCGAAGGCGAAGGGGAGAGGGCCGCCCTCGACGGC
CTTGATTCTCATGGTCTGGGTGCCCTCGTAGGGCTTGCCTTCGCCCTCGGATGTGCACTTGAAGTGGTGG
TTGTTCACGGTGCCCTCCATGTACAGCTTCATGTGCATGTTCTCCTTAATCAGTGCCATGTTATTTTCTT
CTCCTTTACTAACCATGCGGTACCTTTCTCCTATTTAATGAATTCGGTCAGTGCGTCCTGCTGATATTCT
AGTACATGCAACCATTATCACCGCCAGAGGTAAAATAGTCAACACGCACGGTGTTAGATATTTATCCAAG
GAACGCCAGCCGCCACGACGTTTGGTGGAATGTCTTTTGTGACCCGAAAAGTGCCACCTGACGTCTAAGA
AACCATTATTATCATGACATTAACCTATAAAAATAGGCGTATCACGAGGCCCTTTCGTCTTCACCTCGAG
AATTGTGAGCGGATAACAATTGACATTGTGAGCGGATAACAAGATACTGAGCACATCAGCAGGACGCACT
GACCGAATTCATTAAAGAGGAGAAAGGTACC
Features (pLannotate 1.2.2; 30 found; start..end, strand, type, name):
      4..714     +  CDS            SCFP3A: SCFP3A is a basic (constitutively fluorescent) cyan fluorescent protein published in 2006, derived from Aequorea victoria. It is reported to be a very rapidly-maturing monomer with low acid sensitivity.
    744..830     +  terminator     rrnB T1 terminator: Escherichia coli rrnB; transcription terminator T1 from the E. coli rrnB gene
    969..1073    +  promoter       AmpR promoter: bla
   1074..1934    +  CDS            AmpR: β-lactamase; bla; confers resistance to ampicillin, carbenicillin, and related antibiotics
   1964..2058    +  terminator     lambda t0 terminator: transcription terminator from phage lambda
   2550..2772    +  rep_origin     pSC101 ori: low-copy replication origin that requires the Rep101 protein
   2820..3770    +  CDS            Rep101: RepA protein needed for replication with the pSC101 origin; rep101
   4308..4394    -  terminator     rrnB T1 terminator: Escherichia coli rrnB; transcription terminator T1 from the E. coli rrnB gene
   4433..4462    -  CDS            ssrA tag (LVA) (fragment): C-terminal peptide that mediates degradation in bacteria through the ClpXP and ClpAP proteases (McGinness et al., 2006) mutant LVA variant that confers accelerated degradation under some conditions (Andersen et al., 1998)
   4466..5176    -  CDS            cI (sequence partly withheld): RPC1_LAMBD - Experimental evidence at protein level: Swiss-Prot protein existence level 1. Acts as a transcriptional repressor that allows virus to establish and maintain latency. Prevents both the viral DNA replication and the exit programs. Clamps the two operator OL (operator left made of OL1, OL2 and OL3 sites) and OR (operator right made of OR1, OR2 and OR3 sites) together by binding to them and arranging the intervening DNA in a loop. This step allows repression of lytic pR and pL promoters by binding to OL1, OL2, OR1 and OR2 simultaneously. The binding of cI on OR2 additionally activate
   5204..5277    -  promoter       PLtetO-1 promoter: modified phage lambda PL promoter with tet operator sites (Lutz and Bujard, 1997)
   5308..5394    -  terminator     rrnB T1 terminator: Escherichia coli rrnB; transcription terminator T1 from the E. coli rrnB gene
   5426..5455    -  CDS            ssrA tag (LVA) (fragment): C-terminal peptide that mediates degradation in bacteria through the ClpXP and ClpAP proteases (McGinness et al., 2006) mutant LVA variant that confers accelerated degradation under some conditions (Andersen et al., 1998)
   5459..6538    -  CDS            lacI: lac repressor; lacI; The lac repressor binds to the lac operator to inhibit transcription in E. coli. This inhibition can be relieved by adding lactose or isopropyl-β-D-thiogalactopyranoside (IPTG).
   6674..6760    -  terminator     rrnB T1 terminator: Escherichia coli rrnB; transcription terminator T1 from the E. coli rrnB gene
   6775..6804    -  CDS            ssrA tag (LVA) (fragment): C-terminal peptide that mediates degradation in bacteria through the ClpXP and ClpAP proteases (McGinness et al., 2006) mutant LVA variant that confers accelerated degradation under some conditions (Andersen et al., 1998)
   6808..7428    -  CDS            tetR: TETR2_ECOLX - Experimental evidence at protein level: Swiss-Prot protein existence level 1. TetR is the repressor of the tetracycline resistance element; its N-terminal region forms a helix-turn-helix structure and binds DNA. Binding of tetracycline to TetR reduces the repressor affinity for the tetracycline resistance gene (tetA) promoter operator sites. From Escherichia coli.
   7456..7488    -  promoter       PLtetO-1 promoter (fragment): modified phage lambda PL promoter with tet operator sites (Lutz and Bujard, 1997)
   7488..7504    -  protein_bind   lac operator: The lac repressor binds to the lac operator to inhibit transcription in E. coli. This inhibition can be relieved by adding lactose or isopropyl-β-D-thiogalactopyranoside (IPTG). lac repressor encoded by lacI
   7511..7527    -  protein_bind   lac operator: The lac repressor binds to the lac operator to inhibit transcription in E. coli. This inhibition can be relieved by adding lactose or isopropyl-β-D-thiogalactopyranoside (IPTG). lac repressor encoded by lacI
   7645..7718    +  promoter       PLtetO-1 promoter: modified phage lambda PL promoter with tet operator sites (Lutz and Bujard, 1997)
   7751..8461    +  CDS            SYFP2: SYFP2 is a basic (constitutively fluorescent) yellow fluorescent protein published in 2006, derived from Aequorea victoria. It is reported to be a very rapidly-maturing monomer with moderate acid sensitivity.
   8461..8498    -  misc_feature   MCS (fragment): pBluescript multiple cloning site
   8522..8608    +  terminator     rrnB T1 terminator: Escherichia coli rrnB; transcription terminator T1 from the E. coli rrnB gene
   8626..8647    -  CDS            lacZα (fragment): LacZα fragment of β-galactosidase; lacZ fragment
   8716..9444    -  CDS            mNeptune: mNeptune is a basic (constitutively fluorescent) far red fluorescent protein published in 2009, derived from Entacmaea quadricolor. It is reported to be a rapidly-maturing monomer with moderate acid sensitivity.
   9474..9493    -  promoter       PLtetO-1 promoter (fragment): modified phage lambda PL promoter with tet operator sites (Lutz and Bujard, 1997)
   9711..9727    +  protein_bind   lac operator: The lac repressor binds to the lac operator to inhibit transcription in E. coli. This inhibition can be relieved by adding lactose or isopropyl-β-D-thiogalactopyranoside (IPTG). lac repressor encoded by lacI
   9734..9750    +  protein_bind   lac operator: The lac repressor binds to the lac operator to inhibit transcription in E. coli. This inhibition can be relieved by adding lactose or isopropyl-β-D-thiogalactopyranoside (IPTG). lac repressor encoded by lacI
   9750..9782    +  promoter       PLtetO-1 promoter (fragment): modified phage lambda PL promoter with tet operator sites (Lutz and Bujard, 1997)
