[The description below was written by a language model from this plasmid's Addgene catalogue record and pLannotate feature annotations shown in this document.]
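Description:
pLPT107 is a low-copy bacterial expression plasmid built on the pSC101 backbone. It carries the repressilator synthetic gene oscillator together with three fluorescent reporters, and part of it derives from the original repressilator plasmid. It replicates in E. coli from the pSC101 origin with its cognate Rep101 (RepA) protein and is selected with ampicillin through a bla cassette followed by the lambda t0 terminator. The catalogue lists about 9.7 kb, and the sequenced record is slightly longer at about 9.8 kb.

The core circuit consists of three repressor genes, tetR, lacI and lambda cI, arranged in the same orientation. Each ends in a C-terminal ssrA (LVA) degradation tag that targets the protein to ClpXP/ClpAP for rapid turnover, and each is followed by an rrnB T1 terminator. The annotation places cI downstream of a PLtetO-1 promoter (TetR-repressed) and tetR downstream of a lambda PL-derived promoter bearing two lac operators (LacI-repressed). No promoter is annotated upstream of lacI. In the repressilator design it would be cI-repressed, closing the ring of mutual repression that generates oscillations, but the record does not state this.

The three reporters appear to read out the different nodes. A yellow protein (listed as mVenus, matched as SYFP2) sits behind PLtetO-1, and a cyan protein (mCfp, matched as SCFP3A) sits behind a lac-operator promoter that spans the plasmid's numbering origin. A red protein (mKate2, matched by the software to the related mNeptune) has only a short PL-type promoter fragment annotated upstream. No degradation tags are annotated on the reporters. The construct is used to follow repressilator dynamics in individual cells.
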