Addgene plasmid #85525: pLPT107
Purpose: Repressilator with triple reporter
Depositing lab: Johan Paulsson. Depositing organization: Harvard Medical School. Publication: Synchronous long-term oscillations in a synthetic gene circuit. Potvin-Trottier L, Lord ND, Vinnicombe G, Paulsson J. Nature. 2016 Oct 12;538(7626):514-517. doi: 10.1038/nature19841. PubMed 27732583.
Backbone
  Vector backbone: pSC101
  Total vector size (bp): 9745
  Vector type: Bacterial Expression, Synthetic Biology
Growth in bacteria
  Bacterial resistance: Ampicillin, 100 μg/mL
  Growth temperature: 37°C
  Growth strain: DH5alpha
  Copy number: Low Copy
Gene/Insert 1
  Gene/Insert name: mCfp
Gene/Insert 2
  Gene/Insert name: mVenus
Gene/Insert 3
  Gene/Insert name: tetR
  Tag / fusion protein: ssrA (C terminal on insert)
Gene/Insert 4
  Gene/Insert name: lacI
  Tag / fusion protein: ssrA (C terminal on insert)
Gene/Insert 5
  Gene/Insert name: cI
  Tag / fusion protein: ssrA (C terminal on insert)
Gene/Insert 6
  Gene/Insert name: mKate2
Resource information
  A portion of this plasmid was derived from a plasmid made by: Repressilator from Michael Elowitz
Terms and licenses: Academic/Nonprofit Terms; Industry Terms: Not Available to Industry
How to cite: pLPT107 was a gift from Johan Paulsson (Addgene plasmid # 85525 ; http://n2t.net/addgene:85525 ; RRID:Addgene_85525)
